Addgene plasmid #108228: pGreen2x35SLUC
Purpose: (Empty Backbone) Plant expression as translational fusions to FLUC with RLUC normalization
Depositing lab: Alejandro Ferrando. Depositing organization: Instituto de Biologia Molecular y Celular de Plantas. Publication: Quantification of Xylem-Specific Thermospermine-Dependent Translation of SACL Transcripts with Dual Luciferase Reporter System. Solé-Gil A, Úrbez C, Ferrando A, Blázquez MA. Methods Mol Biol. 2024;2722:79-87. doi: 10.1007/978-1-0716-3477-6_6. PubMed 37897601.
Backbone
  Vector backbone: pGreenII0800-LUC
  Backbone manufacturer: Hellens et al. Plant Methods 2005, 1:13 doi:10.1186/1746-4811-1-13
  Modifications to backbone: added a promoter (2x35S) so that the original plasmid used for transcriptional fusions, is now suitable for translational fusions
  Vector type: Plant Expression, Luciferase
  Promoter: 2x35S
  Tag / fusion protein: Firefly Luciferase (C terminal on insert)
Growth in bacteria
  Bacterial resistance: Kanamycin, 50 μg/mL
  Growth temperature: 37°C
  Growth strain: NEB Stable
  Copy number: Unknown
Gene/Insert
  Cloning method: Restriction Enzyme
Terms and licenses: Academic/Nonprofit Terms; Industry Terms: Not Available to Industry
How to cite: pGreen2x35SLUC was a gift from Alejandro Ferrando (Addgene plasmid # 108228 ; http://n2t.net/addgene:108228 ; RRID:Addgene_108228)
