[The description below was written by a language model from this plasmid's Addgene catalogue record and pLannotate feature annotations shown in this document.]
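Description:
pGreen2x35SLUC is an empty plant expression backbone derived from the binary dual-luciferase vector pGreenII0800-LUC. It was modified by adding a 2x35S promoter, so a plasmid originally meant for transcriptional (promoter) fusions can instead be used for translational fusions to firefly luciferase. The 7.9 kb sequence carries a high-copy ColE1/pUC-type origin for E. coli and the pSa origin characteristic of pGreen vectors. The pSa origin supports replication in Agrobacterium, generally with replication functions supplied in trans by a helper plasmid. Selection in bacteria is by kanamycin through an aph(3')-Ia gene, which is flanked by IS1 and Tn903 remnants. No plant selectable marker is annotated, which fits a vector intended for transient assays.

Nopaline-type left and right T-DNA border repeats enclose two reporter cassettes. In the first, a CaMV 35S promoter drives Renilla luciferase and is terminated by a CaMV polyadenylation signal, providing a constitutive internal reference. In the second, an enhanced CaMV 35S promoter with a duplicated enhancer lies upstream of a fragment of the pBluescript multiple cloning site, followed by the luc+ firefly luciferase coding sequence and a second CaMV poly(A) signal. Sequences of interest are inserted by restriction cloning between the promoter and luciferase, so firefly luciferase sits at the C terminus of the insert. A lacZα fragment and a T7 promoter remain from the parental polylinker region.

Because transcription is held constant by the strong promoter, the firefly-to-Renilla ratio reports the effect of the cloned leader or coding sequences on translation. The associated publication applies this to thermospermine-dependent translation of SACL transcripts.
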