Features (pLannotate 1.2.2; 18 found; start..end, strand, type, name):
      1..42      -  misc_feature   MCS (fragment): pBluescript multiple cloning site
     53..1705    +  CDS            luciferase: firefly luciferase; luc+; enhanced luc+ version of the luciferase gene
   1767..1943    +  polyA_signal   CaMV poly(A) signal: cauliflower mosaic virus polyadenylation signal
   1953..1977    +  misc_feature   RB T-DNA repeat: right border repeat from nopaline C58 T-DNA
   2068..2656    -  rep_origin     ori: high-copy-number ColE1/pMB1/pBR322/pUC origin of replication
   2827..3642    -  CDS            KanR: aminoglycoside phosphotransferase; aph(3')-Ia; confers resistance to kanamycin in bacteria or G418 (Geneticin®) in eukaryotes
   3698..4465    +  mobile_element IS1: prokaryotic transposable element IS1
   4604..4705    +  CDS            TRA2_ECOLX (fragment): Protein predicted: Swiss-Prot protein existence level 4. Required for transposition of transposon Tn903. From Escherichia coli.
   4710..5145    +  rep_origin     pSa ori: origin of replication from bacterial plasmid pSa
   5272..5294    +  misc_feature   LB T-DNA repeat: left border repeat from nopaline C58 T-DNA (truncated)
   5356..5701    +  promoter       CaMV 35S promoter: strong constitutive promoter from cauliflower mosaic virus
   5653..5699    +  promoter       minimal CaMV 35S promoter: minimal 35S promoter from cauliflower mosaic virus
   5720..6655    +  CDS            Rluc: luciferase from the anthozoan coelenterate Renilla reniformis (sea pansy)
   6710..6886    +  polyA_signal   CaMV poly(A) signal: cauliflower mosaic virus polyadenylation signal
   6913..7068    -  CDS            lacZα (fragment): LacZα fragment of β-galactosidase; lacZ fragment
   7076..7094    +  promoter       T7 promoter: promoter for bacteriophage T7 RNA polymerase
   7103..7162    -  misc_feature   MCS (fragment): pBluescript multiple cloning site
   7240..7911    +  promoter       CaMV 35S promoter (enhanced): cauliflower mosaic virus 35S promoter with a duplicated enhancer region
>Addgene plasmid #108228 | pGreen2x35SLUC | addgene full sequence | sequence record 209343 | Addgene NGS Result
GGGGGATCCACTAGTTCTAGAGCGGCCGCCACCGCGGTGGAGATCGAATTCCATGGAAGACGCCAAAAAC
ATAAAGAAAGGCCCGGCGCCATTCTATCCGCTGGAAGATGGAACCGCTGGAGAGCAACTGCATAAGGCTA
TGAAGAGATACGCCCTGGTTCCTGGAACAATTGCTTTTACAGATGCACATATCGAGGTGGACATCACTTA
CGCTGAGTACTTCGAAATGTCCGTTCGGTTGGCAGAAGCTATGAAACGATATGGGCTGAATACAAATCAC
AGAATCGTCGTATGCAGTGAAAACTCTCTTCAATTCTTTATGCCGGTGTTGGGCGCGTTATTTATCGGAG
TTGCAGTTGCGCCCGCGAACGACATTTATAATGAACGTGAATTGCTCAACAGTATGGGCATTTCGCAGCC
TACCGTGGTGTTCGTTTCCAAAAAGGGGTTGCAAAAAATTTTGAACGTGCAAAAAAAGCTCCCAATCATC
CAAAAAATTATTATCATGGATTCTAAAACGGATTACCAGGGATTTCAGTCGATGTACACGTTCGTCACAT
CTCATCTACCTCCCGGTTTTAATGAATACGATTTTGTGCCAGAGTCCTTCGATAGGGACAAGACAATTGC
ACTGATCATGAACTCCTCTGGATCTACTGGTCTGCCTAAAGGTGTCGCTCTGCCTCATAGAACTGCCTGC
GTGAGATTCTCGCATGCCAGAGATCCTATTTTTGGCAATCAAATCATTCCGGATACTGCGATTTTAAGTG
TTGTTCCATTCCATCACGGTTTTGGAATGTTTACTACACTCGGATATTTGATATGTGGATTTCGAGTCGT
CTTAATGTATAGATTTGAAGAAGAGCTGTTTCTGAGGAGCCTTCAGGATTACAAGATTCAAAGTGCGCTG
CTGGTGCCAACCCTATTCTCCTTCTTCGCCAAAAGCACTCTGATTGACAAATACGATTTATCTAATTTAC
ACGAAATTGCTTCTGGTGGCGCTCCCCTCTCTAAGGAAGTCGGGGAAGCGGTTGCCAAGAGGTTCCATCT
GCCAGGTATCAGGCAAGGATATGGGCTCACTGAGACTACATCAGCTATTCTGATTACACCCGAGGGGGAT
GATAAACCGGGCGCGGTCGGTAAAGTTGTTCCATTTTTTGAAGCGAAGGTTGTGGATCTGGATACCGGGA
AAACGCTGGGCGTTAATCAAAGAGGCGAACTGTGTGTGAGAGGTCCTATGATTATGTCCGGTTATGTAAA
CAATCCGGAAGCGACCAACGCCTTGATTGACAAGGATGGATGGCTACATTCTGGAGACATAGCTTACTGG
GACGAAGACGAACACTTCTTCATCGTTGACCGCCTGAAGTCTCTGATTAAGTACAAAGGCTATCAGGTGG
CTCCCGCTGAATTGGAATCCATCTTGCTCCAACACCCCAACATCTTCGACGCAGGTGTCGCAGGTCTTCC
CGACGATGACGCCGGTGAACTTCCCGCCGCCGTTGTTGTTTTGGAGCACGGAAAGACGATGACGGAAAAA
GAGATCGTGGATTACGTCGCCAGTCAAGTAACAACCGCGAAAAAGTTGCGCGGAGGAGTTGTGTTTGTGG
ACGAAGTACCGAAAGGTCTTACCGGAAAACTCGACGCAAGAAAAATCAGAGAGATCCTCATAAAGGCCAA
GAAGGGCGGAAAGATCGCCGTGTAATTCTAGAGAATTCGGTACGCTGAAATCACCAGTCTCTCTCTACAA
ATCTATCTCTCTCTATTTTCTCCATAAATAATGTGTGAGTAGTTTCCCGATAAGGGAAATTAGGGTTCTT
ATAGGGTTTCGCTCATGTGTTGAGCATATAAGAAACCCTTAGTATGTATTTGTATTTGTAAAATACTTCT
ATCAATAAAATTTCTAATTCCTAAAACCAAAATCCAGTACTAAAATCCAGATCCACTAGCCTTGACAGGA
TATATTGGCGGGTAAACTAAGTCGCTGTATGTGTTTGTTTGAGATCTCATGTGAGCAAAAGGCCAGCAAA
AGGCCAGGAACCGTAAAAAGGCCGCGTTGCTGGCGTTTTTCCATAGGCTCCGCCCCCCTGACGAGCATCA
CAAAAATCGACGCTCAAGTCAGAGGTGGCGAAACCCGACAGGACTATAAAGATACCAGGCGTTTCCCCCT
GGAAGCTCCCTCGTGCGCTCTCCTGTTCCGACCCTGCCGCTTACCGGATACCTGTCCGCCTTTCTCCCTT
CGGGAAGCGTGGCGCTTTCTCATAGCTCACGCTGTAGGTATCTCAGTTCGGTGTAGGTCGTTCGCTCCAA
GCTGGGCTGTGTGCACGAACCCCCCGTTCAGCCCGACCGCTGCGCCTTATCCGGTAACTATCGTCTTGAG
TCCAACCCGGTAAGACACGACTTATCGCCACTGGCAGCAGCCACTGGTAACAGGATTAGCAGAGCGAGGT
ATGTAGGCGGTGCTACAGAGTTCTTGAAGTGGTGGCCTAACTACGGCTACACTAGAAGAACAGTATTTGG
TATCTGCGCTCTGCTGAAGCCAGTTACCTTCGGAAGAAGAGTTGGTAGCTCTTGATCCGGCAAACAAACC
ACCGCTGGTAGCGGTGGTTTTTTTGTTTGCAAGCAGCAGATTACGCGCAGAAAAAAAGGATCTCAAGAAG
ATCCTTTGATCTTTTCTACGGGGTCTGACGCTCAGTGGAACGAAAACTCACGTTAAGGGATTTTGGTCAT
GAGATTATCAAAAAGGATCTTCACCTAGATCCTTTTAAATTAAAAATGAAGTTTTAAATCAATCTAAAGT
ATATATGTGTAACATTGGTCTAGTGATTAGAAAAACTCATCGAGCATCAAATGAAACTGCAATTTATTCA
TATCAGGATTATCAATACCATATTTTTGAAAAAGCCGTTTCTGTAATGAAGGAGAAAACTCACCGAGGCA
GTTCCATAGGATGGCAAGATCCTGGTATCGGTCTGCGATTCCGACTCGTCCAACATCAATACAACCTATT
AATTTCCCCTCGTCAAAAATAAGGTTATCAAGTGAGAAATCACCATGAGTGACGACTGAATCCGGTGAGA
ATGGCAAAAGTTTATGCATTTCTTTCCAGACTTGTTCAACAGGCCAGCCATTACGCTCGTCATCAAAATC
ACTCGCATCAACCAAACCGTTATTCATTCGTGATTGCGCCTGAGCGAGACGAAATACGCGATCGCTGTTA
AAAGGACAATTACAAACAGGAATCGAATGCAACCGGCGCAGGAACACTGCCAGCGCATCAACAATATTTT
CACCTGAATCAGGATATTCTTCTAATACCTGGAATGCTGTTTTCCCTGGGATCGCAGTGGTGAGTAACCA
TGCATCATCAGGAGTACGGATAAAATGCTTGATGGTCGGAAGAGGCATAAATTCCGTCAGCCAGTTTAGT
CTGACCATCTCATCTGTAACATCATTGGCAACGCTACCTTTGCCATGTTTCAGAAACAACTCTGGCGCAT
CGGGCTTCCCATACAATCGGTAGATTGTCGCACCTGATTGCCCGACATTATCGCGAGCCCATTTATACCC
ATATAAATCAGCATCCATGTTGGAATTTAATCGCGGCCTTGAGCAAGACGTTTCCCGTTGAATATGGCTC
ATAACACCCCTTGTATTACTGTTTATGTAAGCAGACAGTTTTATTGTTCATGATGATGGTGATGCTGCCA
ACTTACTGATTTAGTGTATGATGGTGTTTTTGAGGTGCTCCAGTGGCTTCTGTTTCTATCAGCTGTCCCT
CCTGTTCAGCTACTGACGGGGTGGTGCGTAACGGCAAAAGCACCGCCGGACATCAGCGCTATCTCTGCTC
TCACTGCCGTAAAACATGGCAACTGCAGTTCACTTACACCGCTTCTCAACCCGGTACGCACCAGAAAATC
ATTGATATGGCCATGAATGGCGTTGGATGCCGGGCAACAGCCCGCATTATGGGCGTTGGCCTCAACACGA
TTTTACGTCACTTAAAAAACTCAGGCCGCAGTCGGTAACCTCGCGCATACAGCCGGGCAGTGACGTCATC
GTCTGCGCGGAAATGGACGAACAGTGGGGCTATGTCGGGGCTAAATCGCGCCAGCGCTGGCTGTTTTACG
CGTATGACAGTCTCCGGAAGACGGTTGTTGCGCACGTATTCGGTGAACGCACTATGGCGACGCTGGGGCG
TCTTATGAGCCTGCTGTCACCCTTTGACGTGGTGATATGGATGACGGATGGCTGGCCGCTGTATGAATCC
CGCCTGAAGGGAAAGCTGCACGTAATCAGCAAGCGATATACGCAGCGAATTGAGCGGCATAACCTGAATC
TGAGGCAGCACCTGGCACGGCTGGGACGGAAGTCGCTGTCGTTCTCAAAATCGGTGGAGCTGCATGACAA
AGTCATCGGGCATTATCTGAACATAAAACACTATCAATAAGTTGGAGTCATTACCCATGATGATATATTT
TTATCTTGTGCAATGTAACATCAGAGATTTTGAGACACAACGTGGCTTTGTTGAATAAATCGAACTTTTG
CTGAGTTGAAGGATCAGATCACGCATCTTCCCGACAACGCAGACCGTTCCGTGGCAAAGCAAAAGTTCAA
AATCACCAACTGGTCCACCTACAACAAAGCTCTCATCAACCGTGGCTCCCTCACTTTCTGGCTGGATGAT
GGGGCGATTCAGGCGATCCCCATCCAACAGCCCGCCGTCGAGCGGGCTTTTTTATCCCCGGAAGCCTGTG
GATAGAGGGTAGTTATCCACGTGAAACCGCTAATGCCCCGCAAAGCCTTGATTCACGGGGCTTTCCGGCC
CGCTCCAAAAACTATCCACGTGAAATCGCTAATCAGGGTACGTGAAATCGCTAATCGGAGTACGTGAAAT
CGCTAATAAGGTCACGTGAAATCGCTAATCAAAAAGGCACGTGAGAACGCTAATAGCCCTTTCAGATCAA
CAGCTTGCAAACACCCCTCGCTCCGGCAAGTAGTTACAGCAAGTAGTATGTTCAATTAGCTTTTCAATTA
TGAATATATATATCAATTATTGGTCGCCCTTGGCTTGTGGACAATGCGCTACGCGCACCGGCTCCGCCCG
TGGACAACCGCAAGCGGTTGCCCACCGTCGAGCGCCTTTGCCCACAACCCGGCGGCCGGCCGCAACAGAT
CGTTTTATAAATTTTTTTTTTTGAAAAAGAAAAAGCCCGAAAGGCGGCAACCTCTCGGGCTTCTGGATTT
CCGATCCCCGGAATTAGATCTTGGCAGGATATATTGTGGTGTAACGTTATCGTACCCCTACTCCAAAAAT
GTCAAAGATACAGTCTCAGAAGACCAAAGGGCTATTGAGACTTTTCAACAAAGGGTAATTTCGGGAAACC
TCCTCGGATTCCATTGCCCAGCTATCTGTCACTTCATCGAAAGGACAGTAGAAAAGGAAGGTGGCTCCTA
CAAATGCCATCATTGCGATAAAGGAAAGGCTATCATTCAAGATGCCTCTGCCGACAGTGGTCCCAAAGAT
GGACCCCCACCCACGAGGAGCATCGTGGAAAAAGAAGACGTTCCAACCACGTCTTCAAAGCAAGTGGATT
GATGTGACATCTCCACTGACGTAAGGGATGACGCACAATCCCACTATCCTTCGCAAGACCCTTCCTCTAT
ATAAGGAAGTTCATTTCATTTGGAGAGGACAGCCCAAGCTCTAGCCACCATGACTTCGAAAGTTTATGAT
CCAGAACAAAGGAAACGGATGATAACTGGTCCGCAGTGGTGGGCCAGATGTAAACAAATGAATGTTCTTG
ATTCATTTATTAATTATTATGATTCAGAAAAACATGCAGAAAATGCTGTTATTTTTTTACATGGTAACGC
GGCCTCTTCTTATTTATGGCGACATGTTGTGCCACATATTGAGCCAGTAGCGCGGTGTATTATACCAGAC
CTTATTGGTATGGGCAAATCAGGCAAATCTGGTAATGGTTCTTATAGGTTACTTGATCATTACAAATATC
TTACTGCATGGTTTGAACTTCTTAATTTACCAAAGAAGATCATTTTTGTCGGCCATGATTGGGGTGCTTG
TTTGGCATTTCATTATAGCTATGAGCATCAAGATAAGATCAAAGCAATAGTTCACGCTGAAAGTGTAGTA
GATGTGATTGAATCATGGGATGAATGGCCTGATATTGAAGAAGATATTGCGTTGATCAAATCTGAAGAAG
GAGAAAAAATGGTTTTGGAGAATAACTTCTTCGTGGAAACCATGTTGCCATCAAAAATCATGAGAAAGTT
AGAACCAGAAGAATTTGCAGCATATCTTGAACCATTCAAAGAGAAAGGTGAAGTTCGTCGTCCAACATTA
TCATGGCCTCGTGAAATCCCGTTAGTAAAAGGTGGTAAACCTGACGTTGTACAAATTGTTAGGAATTATA
ATGCTTATCTACGTGCAAGTGATGATTTACCAAAAATGTTTATTGAATCGGACCCAGGATTCTTTTCCAA
TGCTATTGTTGAAGGTGCCAAGAAGTTTCCTAATACTGAATTTGTCAAAGTAAAAGGTCTTCATTTTTCG
CAAGAAGATGCACCTGATGAAATGGGAAAATATATCAAATCGTTCGTTGAGCGAGTTCTCAAAAATGAAC
AATAATTCTAGGGTACGCTGAAATCACCAGTCTCTCTCTACAAATCTATCTCTCTCTATTTTCTCCATAA
ATAATGTGTGAGTAGTTTCCCGATAAGGGAAATTAGGGTTCTTATAGGGTTTCGCTCATGTGTTGAGCAT
ATAAGAAACCCTTAGTATGTATTTGTATTTGTAAAATACTTCTATCAATAAAATTTCTAATTCCTAAAAC
CAAAATCCAGTACTAAAATCCAGATCGATAACATTAACGCTTACAATTTCCATTCGCCATTCAGGCTGCG
CAACTGTTGGGAAGGGCGATCGGTGCGGGCCTCTTCGCTATTACGCCAGCTGGCGAAAGGGGGATGTGCT
GCAAGGCGATTAAGTTGGGTAACGCCAGGGTTTTCCCAGTCACGACGTTGTAAAACGACGGCCAGTGAGC
GCGCGTAATACGACTCACTATAGGGCGAATTGGGTACCGGGCCCCCCCTCGAGGTCGACGGTATCGATAA
GCTTGATATCGAATTCCTGCAGGTCAACATGGTGGAGCACGACACACTTGTCTACTCCAAAAATATCAAA
GATACAGTCTCAGAAGACCAAAGGGCAATTGAGACTTTTCAACAAAGGGTAATATCCGGAAACCTCCTCG
GATTCCATTGCCCAGCTATCTGTCACTTTATTGTGAAGATAGTGGAAAAGGAAGGTGGCTCCTACAAATG
CCATCATTGCGATAAAGGAAAGGCCATCGTTGAAGATGCCTCTGCCGACAGTGGTCCCAAAGATGGACCC
CCACCCACGAGGAGCATCGTGGAAAAAGAAGACGTTCCAACCACGTCTTCAAAGCAAGTGGATTGATGTG
ATAACATGGTGGAGCACGACACACTTGTCTACTCCAAAAATATCAAAGATACAGTCTCAGAAGACCAAAG
GGCAATTGAGACTTTTCAACAAAGGGTAATATCCGGAAACCTCCTCGGATTCCATTGCCCAGCTATCTGT
CACTTTATTGTGAAGATAGTGGAAAAGGAAGGTGGCTCCTACAAATGCCATCATTGCGATAAAGGAAAGG
CCATCGTTGAAGATGCCTCTGCCGACAGTGGTCCCAAAGATGGACCCCCACCCACGAGGAGCATCGTGGA
AAAAGAAGACGTTCCAACCACGTCTTCAAAGCAAGTGGATTGATGTGATATCTCCACTGACGTAAGGGAT
GACGCACAATCCCACTATCCTTCGCAAGACCCTTCCTCTATATAAGGAAGTTCATTTCATTTGGAGAGGA
CCTCGAGAATT
